>Addgene plasmid #113557 | BK beta1 EGFP | depositor full sequence | sequence record 214286 | Full Sequence
TAGTTATTAATAGTAATCAATTACGGGGTCATTAGTTCATAGCCCATATATGGAGTTCCGCGTTACATAA
CTTACGGTAAATGGCCCGCCTGGCTGACCGCCCAACGACCCCCGCCCATTGACGTCAATAATGACGTATG
TTCCCATAGTAACGCCAATAGGGACTTTCCATTGACGTCAATGGGTGGAGTATTTACGGTAAACTGCCCA
CTTGGCAGTACATCAAGTGTATCATATGCCAAGTACGCCCCCTATTGACGTCAATGACGGTAAATGGCCC
GCCTGGCATTATGCCCAGTACATGACCTTATGGGACTTTCCTACTTGGCAGTACATCTACGTATTAGTCA
TCGCTATTACCATGGTGATGCGGTTTTGGCAGTACATCAATGGGCGTGGATAGCGGTTTGACTCACGGGG
ATTTCCAAGTCTCCACCCCATTGACGTCAATGGGAGTTTGTTTTGGCACCAAAATCAACGGGACTTTCCA
AAATGTCGTAACAACTCCGCCCCATTGACGCAAATGGGCGGTAGGCGTGTACGGTGGGAGGTCTATATAA
GCAGAGCTGGTTTAGTGAACCGTCAGATCCGCTAGCGCTACCGGACTCAGATCTCGAGAATTAACCCTCA
CTAAAGGGAACAAAAGCTGGGTACCGTAGCTTCTTGTTCTTTTTGCAGAAGCTCAGAATAAACGCTCAAC
TTTGGCAGACGACGGTGCTAGCGTCGACGGTATCGATAAGCTTGCCGCCATGGGGAAGAAGCTGGTGATG
GCCCAGAAGCGCGGAGAGACACGAGCCCTCTGCCTGGGAGTGGCAATGGTAGTGTGTGCTGCCATCACCT
ACTACGTCCTGGGTACAACTGTGCTGCCCCTCTACCAGAAAAGTGTGTGGACCCAGGAATCCATATGTCA
CTTGATTGAAACTAATATCAAGGACCAGGAAGAGCTGGAGGGCAAGAAGGTGCCCCAGTACCCATGCCTT
TGGGTCAATGTATCAGCTGTGGGCAGATGGGCCATGCTGTATCACACGGAAGACACTCGGGATCAAAACC
AACAGTGCTCCTATATCCCCAGGAACCTGGACAACTACCAGACAGCCTTGGCAGATGTGAAGAAGGTCAG
AGCCAATTTCTATAAGCACCATGAATTCTATTGCCTTTCTGCACCTCAAGTCAACGAGACCAGCGTCGTG
TACCAGCGCCTCTACGGGCCCCAAGTCCTCCTCTTCTCCTTCTTCTGGCCCACCTTCCTGCTGACCGGGG
GTCTTATTCTTATTGCCATGGTGAAGCTCAACAGGTCCCTATCCATCTTGGCGGCTCAGAAGAAGGATCC
ACCGGTCGCCACCATGGTGAGCAAGGGCGAGGAGCTGTTCACCGGGGTGGTGCCCATCCTGGTCGAGCTG
GACGGCGACGTAAACGGCCACAAGTTCAGCGTGTCCGGCGAGGGCGAGGGCGATGCCACCTACGGCAAGC
TGACCCTGAAGTTCATCTGCACCACCGGCAAGCTGCCCGTGCCCTGGCCCACCCTCGTGACCACCCTGAC
CTACGGCGTGCAGTGCTTCAGCCGCTACCCCGACCACATGAAGCAGCACGACTTCTTCAAGTCCGCCATG
CCCGAAGGCTACGTCCAGGAGCGCACCATCTTCTTCAAGGACGACGGCAACTACAAGACCCGCGCCGAGG
TGAAGTTCGAGGGCGACACCCTGGTGAACCGCATCGAGCTGAAGGGCATCGACTTCAAGGAGGACGGCAA
CATCCTGGGGCACAAGCTGGAGTACAACTACAACAGCCACAACGTCTATATCATGGCCGACAAGCAGAAG
AACGGCATCAAGGTGAACTTCAAGATCCGCCACAACATCGAGGACGGCAGCGTGCAGCTCGCCGACCACT
ACCAGCAGAACACCCCCATCGGCGACGGCCCCGTGCTGCTGCCCGACAACCACTACCTGAGCACCCAGTC
CGCCCTGAGCAAAGACCCCAACGAGAAGCGCGATCACATGGTCCTGCTGGAGTTCGTGACCGCCGCCGGG
ATCACTCTCGGCATGGACGAGCTGTACAAGTAAAGCGGCCGCGACTCTAGATCATAATCAGCCATACCAC
ATTTGTAGAGGTTTTACTTGCTTTAAAAAACCTCCCACACCTCCCCCTGAACCTGAAACATAAAATGAAT
GCAATTGTTGTTGTTAACTTGTTTATTGCAGCTTATAATGGTTACAAATAAAGCAATAGCATCACAAATT
TCACAAATAAAGCATTTTTTTCACTGCATTCTAGTTGTGGTTTGTCCAAACTCATCAATGTATCTTAAGG
CGTAAATTGTAAGCGTTAATATTTTGTTAAAATTCGCGTTAAATTTTTGTTAAATCAGCTCATTTTTTAA
CCAATAGGCCGAAATCGGCAAAATCCCTTATAAATCAAAAGAATAGACCGAGATAGGGT
[37 nt withheld, positions 2440-2476]
AAAGAACGTGGACTCCAACGTCAAAGG
[49 nt withheld, positions 2504-2552]
T
[91 nt withheld, positions 2554-2644]
G
[124 nt withheld, positions 2646-2769]
CAGGTGGCACTTTTCGGGGAAATGTGCGCGGAACCCCTATTTGTTTATTTTTCTAAATACATTCAAATAT
GTATCCGCTCATGAGACAATAACCCTGATAAATGCTTCAATAATATTGAAAAAGGAAGAGTCCTGAGGCG
GAAAGAACCAGCTGTGGAATGTGTGTCAGTTAGGGTGTGGAAAGTCCCCAGGCTCCCCAGCAGGCAGAAG
TATGCAAAGCATGCATCTCAATTAGTCAGCAACCAGGTGTGGAAAGTCCCCAGGCTCCCCAGCAGGCAGA
AGTATGCAAAGCATGCATCTCAATTAGTCAGCAACCATAGTCCCGCCCCTAACTCCGCCCATCCCGCCCC
TAACTCCGCCCAGTTCCGCCCATTCTCCGCCCCATGGCTGACTAATTTTTTTTATTTATGCAGAGGCCGA
GGCCGCCTCGGCCTCTGAGCTATTCCAGAAGTAGTGAGGAGGCTTTTTTGGAGGCCTAGGCTTTTGCAAA
GATCGATCAAGAGACAGGATGAGGATCGTTTCGCATGATTGAACAAGATGGATTGCACGCAGGTTCTCCG
GCCGCTTGGGTGGAGAGGCTATTCGGCTATGACTGGGCACAACAGACAATCGGCTGCTCTGATGCCGCCG
TGTTCCGGCTGTCAGCGCAGGGGCGCCCGGTTCTTTTTGTCAAGACCGACCTGTCCGGTGCCCTGAATGA
ACTGCAAGACGAGGCAGCGCGGCTATCGTGGCTGGCCACGACGGGCGTTCCTTGCGCAGCTGTGCTCGAC
GTTGTCACTGAAGCGGGAAGGGACTGGCTGCTATTGGGCGAAGTGCCGGGGCAGGATCTCCTGTCATCTC
ACCTTGCTCCTGCCGAGAAAGTATCCATCATGGCTGATGCAATGCGGCGGCTGCATACGCTTGATCCGGC
TACCTGCCCATTCGACCACCAAGCGAAACATCGCATCGAGCGAGCACGTACTCGGATGGAAGCCGGTCTT
GTCGATCAGGATGATCTGGACGAAGAGCATCAGGGGCTCGCGCCAGCCGAACTGTTCGCCAGGCTCAAGG
CGAGCATGCCCGACGGCGAGGATCTCGTCGTGACCCATGGCGATGCCTGCTTGCCGAATATCATGGTGGA
AAATGGCCGCTTTTCTGGATTCATCGACTGTGGCCGGCTGGGTGTGGCGGACCGCTATCAGGACATAGCG
TTGGCTACCCGTGATATTGCTGAAGAGCTTGGCGGCGAATGGGCTGACCGCTTCCTCGTGCTTTACGGTA
TCGCCGCTCCCGATTCGCAGCGCATCGCCTTCTATCGCCTTCTTGACGAGTTCTTCTGAGCGGGACTCTG
GGGTTCGAAATGACCGACCAAGCGACGCCCAACCTGCCATCACGAGATTTCGATTCCACCGCCGCCTTCT
ATGAAAGGTTGGGCTTCGGAATCGTTTTCCGGGACGCCGGCTGGATGATCCTCCAGCGCGGGGATCTCAT
GCTGGAGTTCTTCGCCCACCCTAGGGGGAGGCTAACTGAAACACGGAAGGAGACAATACCGGAAGGAACC
CGCGCTATGACGGCAATAAAAAGACAGAATAAAACGCACGGTGTTGGGTCGTTTGTTCATAAACGCGGGG
TTCGGTCCCAGGGCTGGCACTCTGTCGATACCCCACCGAGACCCCATTGGGGCCAATACGCCCGCGTTTC
TTCCTTTTCCCCACCCCACCCCCCAAGTTCGGGTGAAGGCCCAGGGCTCGCAGCCAACGTCGGGGCGGCA
GGCCCTGCCATAGCCTCAGGTTACTCATATATACTTTAGATTGATTTAAAACTTCATTTTTAATTTAAAA
GGATCTAGGTGAAGATCCTTTTTGATAATCTCATGACCAAAATCCCTTAACGTGAGTTTTCGTTCCACTG
AGCGTCAGACCCCGTAGAAAAGATCAAAGGATCTTCTTGAGATCCTTTTTTTCTGCGCGTAATCTGCTGC
TTGCAAACAAAAAAACCACCGCTACCAGCGGTGGTTTGTTTGCCGGATCAAGAGCTACCAACTCTTTTTC
CGAAGGTAACTGGCTTCAGCAGAGCGCAGATACCAAATACTGTCCTTCTAGTGTAGCCGTAGTTAGGCCA
CCACTTCAAGAACTCTGTAGCACCGCCTACATACCTCGCTCTGCTAATCCTGTTACCAGTGGCTGCTGCC
AGTGGCGATAAGTCGTGTCTTACCGGGTTGGACTCAAGACGATAGTTACCGGATAAGGCGCAGCGGTCGG
GCTGAACGGGGGGTTCGTGCACACAGCCCAGCTTGGAGCGAACGACCTACACCGAACTGAGATACCTACA
GCGTGAGCTATGAGAAAGCGCCACGCTTCCCGAAGGGAGAAAGGCGGACAGGTATCCGGTAAGCGGCAGG
GTCGGAACAGGAGAGCGCACGAGGGAGCTTCCAGGGGGAAACGCCTGGTATCTTTATAGTCCTGTCGGGT
TTCGCCACCTCTGACTTGAGCGTCGATTTTTGTGATGCTCGTCAGGGGGGCGGAGCCTATGGAAAAACGC
CAGCAACGCGGCCTTTTTACGGTTCCTGGCCTTTTGCTGGCCTTTTGCTCACATGTTCTTTCCTGCGTTA
TCCCCTGATTCTGTGGATAACCGTATTACCGCCATGCAT
Features (pLannotate 1.2.2; 18 found; start..end, strand, type, name):
     61..364     +  enhancer       CMV enhancer: human cytomegalovirus immediate early enhancer
    365..568     +  promoter       CMV promoter: human cytomegalovirus (CMV) immediate early promoter
    591..618     +  misc_feature   MCS (fragment): multiple cloning site
    619..637     +  promoter       T3 promoter: promoter for bacteriophage T3 RNA polymerase
    663..705     +  5'UTR          Xenopus globin 5'-UTR: translational enhancer from the 5'-UTR of the major beta-globin gene of Xenopus laevis
    723..744     -  misc_feature   MCS (fragment): pBluescript multiple cloning site
    750..1322    +  CDS            Kcnmb1: KCMB1_MOUSE - Experimental evidence at protein level: Swiss-Prot protein existence level 1. Regulatory subunit of the calcium activated potassium KCNMA1 (maxiK) channel. Modulates the calcium sensitivity and gating kinetics of KCNMA1, thereby contributing to KCNMA1 channel diversity. Increases the apparent Ca(2+)/voltage sensitivity of the KCNMA1 channel. It also modifies KCNMA1 channel kinetics and alters its pharmacological properties. It slows down the activation and the deactivation kinetics of the channel. Acts as a negative regulator of smooth muscle contraction by enhancing the calcium
   1344..2063    +  CDS            EGFP: the original enhanced GFP (Yang et al., 1996) mammalian codon-optimized
   2080..2163    +  CDS            large T antigen (fragment): large T antigen from SV40 (simian virus 40)
   2186..2307    +  polyA_signal   SV40 poly(A) signal: SV40 polyadenylation signal
   2341..2769    -  rep_origin     f1 ori (sequence partly withheld): f1 bacteriophage origin of replication; arrow indicates direction of (+) strand synthesis
   2796..2900    +  promoter       AmpR promoter: bla
   2902..3259    +  promoter       SV40 promoter: SV40 enhancer and early promoter
   3294..4088    +  CDS            NeoR/KanR: aminoglycoside phosphotransferase from Tn5; aph(3')-II (or nptII); confers resistance to neomycin, kanamycin, and G418 (Geneticin®)
   4109..4261    +  CDS            ble (fragment): BLE_KLEPN - Experimental evidence at protein level: Swiss-Prot protein existence level 1. Binding protein with a strong affinity to the bleomycin family of antibiotics. Binds to CL990; an antimitotic-antibiotic compound. From Klebsiella pneumoniae.
   4320..4367    +  polyA_signal   HSV TK poly(A) signal: herpes simplex virus thymidine kinase polyadenylation signal (Cole and Stacy, 1985)
   4458..4474    -  polyA_signal   bGH poly(A) signal (fragment): bovine growth hormone polyadenylation signal
   4696..5284    +  rep_origin     ori: high-copy-number ColE1/pMB1/pBR322/pUC origin of replication
