>Addgene plasmid #113557 | BK beta1 EGFP | addgene full sequence | sequence record 218875 | Addgene NGS Result
TAGTTATTAATAGTAATCAATTACGGGGTCATTAGTTCATAGCCCATATATGGAGTTCCGCGTTACATAA
CTTACGGTAAATGGCCCGCCTGGCTGACCGCCCAACGACCCCCGCCCATTGACGTCAATAATGACGTATG
TTCCCATAGTAACGCCAATAGGGACTTTCCATTGACGTCAATGGGTGGAGTATTTACGGTAAACTGCCCA
CTTGGCAGTACATCAAGTGTATCATATGCCAAGTACGCCCCCTATTGACGTCAATGACGGTAAATGGCCC
GCCTGGCATTATGCCCAGTACATGACCTTATGGGACTTTCCTACTTGGCAGTACATCTACGTATTAGTCA
TCGCTATTACCATGGTGATGCGGTTTTGGCAGTACATCAATGGGCGTGGATAGCGGTTTGACTCACGGGG
ATTTCCAAGTCTCCACCCCATTGACGTCAATGGGAGTTTGTTTTGGCACCAAAATCAACGGGACTTTCCA
AAATGTCGTAACAACTCCGCCCCATTGACGCAAATGGGCGGTAGGCGTGTACGGTGGGAGGTCTATATAA
GCAGAGCTGGTTTAGTGAACCGTCAGATCCGCTAGCGCTACCGGACTCAGATCTCGAGAATTAACCCTCA
CTAAAGGGAACAAAAGCTGGGTACCCTTCTTGTTCTTTTTGCAGAAGCTCAGAATAAACGCTCAACTTTG
GCAGAGCTAGCGTCGACGGTATCGATAAGCTTGCCGCCATGGGGAAGAAGCTGGTGATGGCCCAGAAGCG
CGGAGAGACACGAGCCCTCTGCCTGGGAGTGGCAATGGTAGTGTGTGCTGCCATCACCTACTACGTCCTG
GGTACAACTGTGCTGCCCCTCTACCAGAAAAGTGTGTGGACCCAGGAATCCATATGTCACTTGATTGAAA
CTAATATCAAGGACCAGGAAGAGCTGGAGGGCAAGAAGGTGCCCCAGTACCCATGCCTTTGGGTCAATGT
ATCAGCTGTGGGCAGATGGGCCATGCTGTATCACACGGAAGACACTCGGGATCAAAACCAACAGTGCTCC
TATATCCCCAGGAACCTGGACAACTACCAGACAGCCTTGGCAGATGTGAAGAAGGTCAGAGCCAATTTCT
ATAAGCACCATGAATTCTATTGCCTTTCTGCACCTCAAGTCAACGAGACCAGCGTCGTGTACCAGCGCCT
CTACGGGCCCCAAGTCCTCCTCTTCTCCTTCTTCTGGCCCACCTTCCTGCTGACCGGGGGTCTTATTCTT
ATTGCCATGGTGAAGCTCAACAGGTCCCTATCCATCTTGGCGGCTCAGAAGAAGGATCCACCGGTCGCCA
CCATGGTGAGCAAGGGCGAGGAGCTGTTCACCGGGGTGGTGCCCATCCTGGTCGAGCTGGACGGCGACGT
AAACGGCCACAAGTTCAGCGTGTCCGGCGAGGGCGAGGGCGATGCCACCTACGGCAAGCTGACCCTGAAG
TTCATCTGCACCACCGGCAAGCTGCCCGTGCCCTGGCCCACCCTCGTGACCACCCTGACCTACGGCGTGC
AGTGCTTCAGCCGCTACCCCGACCACATGAAGCAGCACGACTTCTTCAAGTCCGCCATGCCCGAAGGCTA
CGTCCAGGAGCGCACCATCTTCTTCAAGGACGACGGCAACTACAAGACCCGCGCCGAGGTGAAGTTCGAG
GGCGACACCCTGGTGAACCGCATCGAGCTGAAGGGCATCGACTTCAAGGAGGACGGCAACATCCTGGGGC
ACAAGCTGGAGTACAACTACAACAGCCACAACGTCTATATCATGGCCGACAAGCAGAAGAACGGCATCAA
GGTGAACTTCAAGATCCGCCACAACATCGAGGACGGCAGCGTGCAGCTCGCCGACCACTACCAGCAGAAC
ACCCCCATCGGCGACGGCCCCGTGCTGCTGCCCGACAACCACTACCTGAGCACCCAGTCCGCCCTGAGCA
AAGACCCCAACGAGAAGCGCGATCACATGGTCCTGCTGGAGTTCGTGACCGCCGCCGGGATCACTCTCGG
CATGGACGAGCTGTACAAGTAAAGCGGCCGCGACTCTAGATCATAATCAGCCATACCACATTTGTAGAGG
TTTTACTTGCTTTAAAAAACCTCCCACACCTCCCCCTGAACCTGAAACATAAAATGAATGCAATTGTTGT
TGTTAACTTGTTTATTGCAGCTTATAATGGTTACAAATAAAGCAATAGCATCACAAATTTCACAAATAAA
GCATTTTTTTCACTGCATTCTAGTTGTGGTTTGTCCAAACTCATCAATGTATCTTAAGGCGTAAATTGTA
AGCGTTAATATTTTGTTAAAATTCGCGTTAAATTTTTGTTAAATCAGCTCATTTTTTAACCAATAGGCCG
AAATCGGCAAAATCCCTTATAAATCAAAAGAATAGACCGAGATAGGGT
[37 nt withheld, positions 2429-2465]
AAAGAACGTGGACTCCAACGTCAAAGG
[49 nt withheld, positions 2493-2541]
T
[91 nt withheld, positions 2543-2633]
G
[124 nt withheld, positions 2635-2758]
CAGGTGGCACTTTTCGGGGAAATGTGCGCGGAACCCCTATTTGTTTATTTTTCTAAATACATTCAAATAT
GTATCCGCTCATGAGACAATAACCCTGATAAATGCTTCAATAATATTGAAAAAGGAAGAGTCCTGAGGCG
GAAAGAACCAGCTGTGGAATGTGTGTCAGTTAGGGTGTGGAAAGTCCCCAGGCTCCCCAGCAGGCAGAAG
TATGCAAAGCATGCATCTCAATTAGTCAGCAACCAGGTGTGGAAAGTCCCCAGGCTCCCCAGCAGGCAGA
AGTATGCAAAGCATGCATCTCAATTAGTCAGCAACCATAGTCCCGCCCCTAACTCCGCCCATCCCGCCCC
TAACTCCGCCCAGTTCCGCCCATTCTCCGCCCCATGGCTGACTAATTTTTTTTATTTATGCAGAGGCCGA
GGCCGCCTCGGCCTCTGAGCTATTCCAGAAGTAGTGAGGAGGCTTTTTTGGAGGCCTAGGCTTTTGCAAA
GATCGATCAAGAGACAGGATGAGGATCGTTTCGCATGATTGAACAAGATGGATTGCACGCAGGTTCTCCG
GCCGCTTGGGTGGAGAGGCTATTCGGCTATGACTGGGCACAACAGACAATCGGCTGCTCTGATGCCGCCG
TGTTCCGGCTGTCAGCGCAGGGGCGCCCGGTTCTTTTTGTCAAGACCGACCTGTCCGGTGCCCTGAATGA
ACTGCAAGACGAGGCAGCGCGGCTATCGTGGCTGGCCACGACGGGCGTTCCTTGCGCAGCTGTGCTCGAC
GTTGTCACTGAAGCGGGAAGGGACTGGCTGCTATTGGGCGAAGTGCCGGGGCAGGATCTCCTGTCATCTC
ACCTTGCTCCTGCCGAGAAAGTATCCATCATGGCTGATGCAATGCGGCGGCTGCATACGCTTGATCCGGC
TACCTGCCCATTCGACCACCAAGCGAAACATCGCATCGAGCGAGCACGTACTCGGATGGAAGCCGGTCTT
GTCGATCAGGATGATCTGGACGAAGAGCATCAGGGGCTCGCGCCAGCCGAACTGTTCGCCAGGCTCAAGG
CGAGCATGCCCGACGGCGAGGATCTCGTCGTGACCCATGGCGATGCCTGCTTGCCGAATATCATGGTGGA
AAATGGCCGCTTTTCTGGATTCATCGACTGTGGCCGGCTGGGTGTGGCGGACCGCTATCAGGACATAGCG
TTGGCTACCCGTGATATTGCTGAAGAGCTTGGCGGCGAATGGGCTGACCGCTTCCTCGTGCTTTACGGTA
TCGCCGCTCCCGATTCGCAGCGCATCGCCTTCTATCGCCTTCTTGACGAGTTCTTCTGAGCGGGACTCTG
GGGTTCGAAATGACCGACCAAGCGACGCCCAACCTGCCATCACGAGATTTCGATTCCACCGCCGCCTTCT
ATGAAAGGTTGGGCTTCGGAATCGTTTTCCGGGACGCCGGCTGGATGATCCTCCAGCGCGGGGATCTCAT
GCTGGAGTTCTTCGCCCACCCTAGGGGGAGGCTAACTGAAACACGGAAGGAGACAATACCGGAAGGAACC
CGCGCTATGACGGCAATAAAAAGACAGAATAAAACGCACGGTGTTGGGTCGTTTGTTCATAAACGCGGGG
TTCGGTCCCAGGGCTGGCACTCTGTCGATACCCCACCGAGACCCCATTGGGGCCAATACGCCCGCGTTTC
TTCCTTTTCCCCACCCCACCCCCCAAGTTCGGGTGAAGGCCCAGGGCTCGCAGCCAACGTCGGGGCGGCA
GGCCCTGCCATAGCCTCAGGTTACTCATATATACTTTAGATTGATTTAAAACTTCATTTTTAATTTAAAA
GGATCTAGGTGAAGATCCTTTTTGATAATCTCATGACCAAAATCCCTTAACGTGAGTTTTCGTTCCACTG
AGCGTCAGACCCCGTAGAAAAGATCAAAGGATCTTCTTGAGATCCTTTTTTTCTGCGCGTAATCTGCTGC
TTGCAAACAAAAAAACCACCGCTACCAGCGGTGGTTTGTTTGCCGGATCAAGAGCTACCAACTCTTTTTC
CGAAGGTAACTGGCTTCAGCAGAGCGCAGATACCAAATACTGTTCTTCTAGTGTAGCCGTAGTTAGGCCA
CCACTTCAAGAACTCTGTAGCACCGCCTACATACCTCGCTCTGCTAATCCTGTTACCAGTGGCTGCTGCC
AGTGGCGATAAGTCGTGTCTTACCGGGTTGGACTCAAGACGATAGTTACCGGATAAGGCGCAGCGGTCGG
GCTGAACGGGGGGTTCGTGCACACAGCCCAGCTTGGAGCGAACGACCTACACCGAACTGAGATACCTACA
GCGTGAGCTATGAGAAAGCGCCACGCTTCCCGAAGGGAGAAAGGCGGACAGGTATCCGGTAAGCGGCAGG
GTCGGAACAGGAGAGCGCACGAGGGAGCTTCCAGGGGGAAACGCCTGGTATCTTTATAGTCCTGTCGGGT
TTCGCCACCTCTGACTTGAGCGTCGATTTTTGTGATGCTCGTCAGGGGGGCGGAGCCTATGGAAAAACGC
CAGCAACGCGGCCTTTTTACGGTTCCTGGCCTTTTGCTGGCCTTTTGCTCACATGTTCTTTCCTGCGTTA
TCCCCTGATTCTGTGGATAACCGTATTACCGCCATGCAT
Features (pLannotate 1.2.2; 18 found; start..end, strand, type, name):
     61..364     +  enhancer       CMV enhancer: human cytomegalovirus immediate early enhancer
    365..568     +  promoter       CMV promoter: human cytomegalovirus (CMV) immediate early promoter
    591..618     +  misc_feature   MCS (fragment): multiple cloning site
    619..637     +  promoter       T3 promoter: promoter for bacteriophage T3 RNA polymerase
    659..701     +  5'UTR          Xenopus globin 5'-UTR: translational enhancer from the 5'-UTR of the major beta-globin gene of Xenopus laevis
    712..733     -  misc_feature   MCS (fragment): pBluescript multiple cloning site
    739..1311    +  CDS            Kcnmb1: KCMB1_MOUSE - Experimental evidence at protein level: Swiss-Prot protein existence level 1. Regulatory subunit of the calcium activated potassium KCNMA1 (maxiK) channel. Modulates the calcium sensitivity and gating kinetics of KCNMA1, thereby contributing to KCNMA1 channel diversity. Increases the apparent Ca(2+)/voltage sensitivity of the KCNMA1 channel. It also modifies KCNMA1 channel kinetics and alters its pharmacological properties. It slows down the activation and the deactivation kinetics of the channel. Acts as a negative regulator of smooth muscle contraction by enhancing the calcium
   1333..2052    +  CDS            EGFP: the original enhanced GFP (Yang et al., 1996) mammalian codon-optimized
   2069..2152    +  CDS            large T antigen (fragment): large T antigen from SV40 (simian virus 40)
   2175..2296    +  polyA_signal   SV40 poly(A) signal: SV40 polyadenylation signal
   2330..2758    -  rep_origin     f1 ori (sequence partly withheld): f1 bacteriophage origin of replication; arrow indicates direction of (+) strand synthesis
   2785..2889    +  promoter       AmpR promoter: bla
   2891..3248    +  promoter       SV40 promoter: SV40 enhancer and early promoter
   3283..4077    +  CDS            NeoR/KanR: aminoglycoside phosphotransferase from Tn5; aph(3')-II (or nptII); confers resistance to neomycin, kanamycin, and G418 (Geneticin®)
   4098..4250    +  CDS            ble (fragment): BLE_KLEPN - Experimental evidence at protein level: Swiss-Prot protein existence level 1. Binding protein with a strong affinity to the bleomycin family of antibiotics. Binds to CL990; an antimitotic-antibiotic compound. From Klebsiella pneumoniae.
   4309..4356    +  polyA_signal   HSV TK poly(A) signal: herpes simplex virus thymidine kinase polyadenylation signal (Cole and Stacy, 1985)
   4447..4463    -  polyA_signal   bGH poly(A) signal (fragment): bovine growth hormone polyadenylation signal
   4685..5273    +  rep_origin     ori: high-copy-number ColE1/pMB1/pBR322/pUC origin of replication
