[The description below was written by a language model from this plasmid's Addgene catalogue record and pLannotate feature annotations shown in this document.]
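Description:
BK beta1 EGFP is a mammalian expression plasmid built on the Clontech EGFP-N1 backbone. It encodes the mouse Kcnmb1 gene product, the beta1 regulatory subunit of the large-conductance calcium-activated potassium (BK, maxiK) channel, fused at its C terminus to EGFP. The human cytomegalovirus immediate-early enhancer and promoter drive transcription, and an SV40 polyadenylation signal terminates it. Between the CMV promoter and the Kcnmb1 coding sequence lie a T3 RNA polymerase promoter, a Xenopus beta-globin 5′ UTR translational enhancer and fragments of a pBluescript-type polylinker. These elements suggest the insert was carried over from an earlier vector, although the record lists the 5′ cloning site as unknown. The Kcnmb1 open reading frame is followed by a short linker and then EGFP, consistent with the stated in-frame fusion.

The plasmid replicates in E. coli from a high-copy ColE1/pUC-type origin and also carries an f1 origin. A single Tn5 aminoglycoside phosphotransferase gene provides selection in both hosts. It is expressed from a bacterial bla promoter for kanamycin resistance and from the SV40 early promoter, with an HSV TK poly(A) signal, for G418 selection of transfected mammalian cells. The short large T antigen, ble and bGH poly(A) annotations are fragments and do not appear to be functional units. The depositor and repository sequencing records differ by about 11 nt in length, with the offset arising in the 5′ leader upstream of the insert, but their feature layouts are identical.

The beta1 subunit modulates the calcium and voltage sensitivity and the gating kinetics of the pore-forming KCNMA1 subunit. The construct is therefore suited to expressing a fluorescently marked beta1 in cultured cells, for example to identify transfected cells or follow subunit localisation, although the record states no specific application.
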