Addgene plasmid #113557: BK beta1 EGFP
Purpose: mouse BK beta1 subunit in C-terminal translational frame with EGFP
Depositing lab: Robert Brenner. Depositing organization: University of Texas Health Science Center at San Antonio.
Backbone
  Vector backbone: EGFP-N1
  Backbone manufacturer: Clontech
  Vector type: Mammalian Expression
  Selectable markers: Neomycin (select with G418)
Growth in bacteria
  Bacterial resistance: Kanamycin, 50 μg/mL
  Growth temperature: 37°C
  Growth strain: DH5alpha
  Copy number: High Copy
Gene/Insert
  Gene/Insert name: Kcnmb1 (alt name: beta1)
  Species: M. musculus (mouse)
  Insert size (bp): 585
  Entrez Gene: Kcnmb1 (a.k.a. BKbeta1)
  Promoter: CMV
  Tag / fusion protein: EGFP (C terminal on backbone)
  Cloning method: Restriction Enzyme; 5′ cloning site unknown (unknown if destroyed)
  Sequencing primers: 5′ CMV
Terms and licenses: Academic/Nonprofit Terms; Industry Terms: Not Available to Industry
How to cite: BK beta1 EGFP was a gift from Robert Brenner (Addgene plasmid # 113557 ; http://n2t.net/addgene:113557 ; RRID:Addgene_113557)
